>Addgene plasmid #31917 | pBAD/HisB-Medium-FT | depositor full sequence | sequence record 36035 | pBAD/HisB-Medium-FT sequence 4785 bps
AAGAAACCAATTGTCCATATTGCATCAGACATTGCCGTCACTGCGTCTTTTACTGGCTCTTCTCGCTAAC
CAAACCGGTAACCCCGCTTATTAAAAGCATTCTGTAACAAAGCGGGACCAAAGCCATGACAAAAACGCGT
AACAAAAGTGTCTATAATCACGGCAGAAAAGTCCACATTGATTATTTGCACGGCGTCACACTTTGCTATG
CCATAGCATTTTTATCCATAAGATTAGCGGATCCTACCTGACGCTTTTTATCGCAACTCTCTACTGTTTC
TCCATACCCGTTTTTTGGGCTAACAGGAGGAATTAACCATGGGGGGTTCTCATCATCATCATCATCATGG
TATGGCTAGCATGACTGGTGGACAGCAAATGGGTCGGGATCTGTACGACGATGACGATAAGGATCCGAGC
TCGAGATCTATGGTAAGCAAGGGCGAGGAGGATAACATGGCCATCATCAAGGAATTCATGCGTTTCAAGG
TGCACCTGGAGGGCTCCGTGGACGGCCACGAGTTCGAGATCGAGGGCGAGGGCGAGGGCCGCCCCTACGA
GGGCACCCAGAGCGCCAAGCTGAAGGTGACCAAGGGTGGCCCCCTGCCCTTCGCCTGGGACATCCTGTCC
CCTCAGTTCATGTACGGCTCCAGGGCCTACGTGAAGCACCCCGCCGACATCCCCGACTACTGGAAGCTGT
CCTTCCCCGAGGGCTTCAAGTGGGAGCGCGTGATGAACTTCGAGGATGGCGGCGTGGTGACCGTGACCCA
GGACTCCTCCCTGCAGGACGGCGAGTTCATCTACAAGGTGAAGCTGCGCGGCACCAACTTCCCTTCCGAC
GGCCCCGTAATGCAGAAGAAGACCATGGGCTGGGAGGCCTCCTCCGAGCGGATATACCCCGAGGACGGCG
CCCTGAAGGGCGAGATCAAGCAGAGGCTGAAGCTGAAGGACGGCGGCCACTACGACGCTGAGGTCAAGAC
CACCTACAAGGCCAAGAAGCCCGTGCTGCTGCCCGGCGCCTACAACGTCAACATCAAGATGGACATCACC
TCCCACAACGAGGACTACACCATCGTTGAACAGTGCGAACGCGCCGAGGGCCACCATTCCACCGGCGGCA
TGGACGAGCTGTACAAGTAAGAATTCGAAGCTTGGCTGTTTTGGCGGATGAGAGAAGATTTTCAGCCTGA
TACAGATTAAATCAGAACGCAGAAGCGGTCTGATAAAACAGAATTTGCCTGGCGGCAGTAGCGCGGTGGT
CCCACCTGACCCCATGCCGAACTCAGAAGTGAAACGCCGTAGCGCCGATGGTAGTGTGGGGTCTCCCCAT
GCGAGAGTAGGGAACTGCCAGGCATCAAATAAAACGAAAGGCTCAGTCGAAAGACTGGGCCTTTCGTTTT
ATCTGTTGTTTGTCGGTGAACGCTCTCCTGAGTAGGACAAATCCGCCGGGAGCGGATTTGAACGTTGCGA
AGCAACGGCCCGGAGGGTGGCGGGCAGGACGCCCGCCATAAACTGCCAGGCATCAAATTAAGCAGAAGGC
CATCCTGACGGATGGCCTTTTTGCGTTTCTACAAACTCTTTTGTTTATTTTTCTAAATACATTCAAATAT
GTATCCGCTCATGAGACAATAACCCTGATAAATGCTTCAATAATATTGAAAAAGGAAGAGTATGAGTATT
CAACATTTCCGTGTCGCCCTTATTCCCTTTTTTGCGGCATTTTGCCTTCCTGTTTTTGCTCACCCAGAAA
CGCTGGTGAAAGTAAAAGATGCTGAAGATCAGTTGGGTGCACGAGTGGGTTACATCGAACTGGATCTCAA
CAGCGGTAAGATCCTTGAGAGTTTTCGCCCCGAAGAACGTTTTCCAATGATGAGCACTTTTAAAGTTCTG
CTATGTGGCGCGGTATTATCCCGTGTTGACGCCGGGCAAGAGCAACTCGGTCGCCGCATACACTATTCTC
AGAATGACTTGGTTGAGTACTCACCAGTCACAGAAAAGCATCTTACGGATGGCATGACAGTAAGAGAATT
ATGCAGTGCTGCCATAACCATGAGTGATAACACTGCGGCCAACTTACTTCTGACAACGATCGGAGGACCG
AAGGAGCTAACCGCTTTTTTGCACAACATGGGGGATCATGTAACTCGCCTTGATCGTTGGGAACCGGAGC
TGAATGAAGCCATACCAAACGACGAGCGTGACACCACGATGCCTGTAGCAATGGCAACAACGTTGCGCAA
ACTATTAACTGGCGAACTACTTACTCTAGCTTCCCGGCAACAATTAATAGACTGGATGGAGGCGGATAAA
GTTGCAGGACCACTTCTGCGCTCGGCCCTTCCGGCTGGCTGGTTTATTGCTGATAAATCTGGAGCCGGTG
AGCGTGGGTCTCGCGGTATCATTGCAGCACTGGGGCCAGATGGTAAGCCCTCCCGTATCGTAGTTATCTA
CACGACGGGGAGTCAGGCAACTATGGATGAACGAAATAGACAGATCGCTGAGATAGGTGCCTCACTGATT
AAGCATTGGTAACTGTCAGACCAAGTTTACTCATATATACTTTAGATTGATTTAAAACTTCATTTTTAAT
TTAAAAGGATCTAGGTGAAGATCCTTTTTGATAATCTCATGACCAAAATCCCTTAACGTGAGTTTTCGTT
CCACTGAGCGTCAGACCCCGTAGAAAAGATCAAAGGATCTTCTTGAGATCCTTTTTTTCTGCGCGTAATC
TGCTGCTTGCAAACAAAAAAACCACCGCTACCAGCGGTGGTTTGTTTGCCGGATCAAGAGCTACCAACTC
TTTTTCCGAAGGTAACTGGCTTCAGCAGAGCGCAGATACCAAATACTGTCCTTCTAGTGTAGCCGTAGTT
AGGCCACCACTTCAAGAACTCTGTAGCACCGCCTACATACCTCGCTCTGCTAATCCTGTTACCAGTGGCT
GCTGCCAGTGGCGATAAGTCGTGTCTTACCGGGTTGGACTCAAGACGATAGTTACCGGATAAGGCGCAGC
GGTCGGGCTGAACGGGGGGTTCGTGCACACAGCCCAGCTTGGAGCGAACGACCTACACCGAACTGAGATA
CCTACAGCGTGAGCTATGAGAAAGCGCCACGCTTCCCGAAGGGAGAAAGGCGGACAGGTATCCGGTAAGC
GGCAGGGTCGGAACAGGAGAGCGCACGAGGGAGCTTCCAGGGGGAAACGCCTGGTATCTTTATAGTCCTG
TCGGGTTTCGCCACCTCTGACTTGAGCGTCGATTTTTGTGATGCTCGTCAGGGGGGCGGAGCCTATGGAA
AAACGCCAGCAACGCGGCCTTTTTACGGTTCCTGGCCTTTTGCTGGCCTTTTGCTCACATGTTCTTTCCT
GCGTTATCCCCTGATTCTGTGGATAACCGTATTACCGCCTTTGAGTGAGCTGATACCGCTCGCCGCAGCC
GAACGACCGAGCGCAGCGAGTCAGTGAGCGAGGAAGCGGAAGAGCGCCTGATGCGGTATTTTCTCCTTAC
GCATCTGTGCGGTATTTCACACCGCATATGGTGCACTCTCAGTACAATCTGCTCTGATGCCGCATAGTTA
AGCCAGTATACACTCCGCTATCGCTACGTGACTGGGTCATGGCTGCGCCCCGACACCCGCCAACACCCGC
TGACGCGCCCTGACGGGCTTGTCTGCTCCCGGCATCCGCTTACAGACAAGCTGTGACCGTCTCCGGGAGC
TGCATGTGTCAGAGGTTTTCACCGTCATCACCGAAACGCGCGAGGCAGCAGATCAATTCGCGCGCGAAGG
CGAAGCGGCATGCATAATGTGCCTGTCAAATGGACGAAGCAGGGATTCTGCAAACCCTATGCTACTCCGT
CAAGCCGTCAATTGTCTGATTCGTTACCAATTATGACAACTTGACGGCTACATCATTCACTTTTTCTTCA
CAACCGGCACGGAACTCGCTCGGGCTGGCCCCGGTGCATTTTTTAAATACCCGCGAGAAATAGAGTTGAT
CGTCAAAACCAACATTGCGACCGACGGTGGCGATAGGCATCCGGGTGGTGCTCAAAAGCAGCTTCGCCTG
GCTGATACGTTGGTCCTCGCGCCAGCTTAAGACGCTAATCCCTAACTGCTGGCGGAAAAGATGTGACAGA
CGCGACGGCGACAAGCAAACATGCTGTGCGACGCTGGCGATATCAAAATTGCTGTCTGCCAGGTGATCGC
TGATGTACTGACAAGCCTCGCGTACCCGATTATCCATCGGTGGATGGAGCGACTCGTTAATCGCTTCCAT
GCGCCGCAGTAACAATTGCTCAAGCAGATTTATCGCCAGCAGCTCCGAATAGCGCCCTTCCCCTTGCCCG
GCGTTAATGATTTGCCCAAACAGGTCGCTGAAATGCGGCTGGTGCGCTTCATCCGGGCGAAAGAACCCCG
TATTGGCAAATATTGACGGCCAGTTAAGCCATTCATGCCAGTAGGCGCGCGGACGAAAGTAAACCCACTG
GTGATACCATTCGCGAGCCTCCGGATGACGACCGTAGTGATGAATCTCTCCTGGCGGGAACAGCAAAATA
TCACCCGGTCGGCAAACAAATTCTCGTCCCTGATTTTTCACCACCCCCTGACCGCGAATGGTGAGATTGA
GAATATAACCTTTCATTCCCAGCGGTCGGTCGATAAAAAAATCGAGATAACCGTTGGCCTCAATCGGCGT
TAAACCCGCCACCAGATGGGCATTAAACGAGTATCCCGGCAGCAGGGGATCATTTTGCGCTTCAGCCATA
CTTTTCATACTCCCGCCATTCAGAG
Features (pLannotate 1.2.2; 14 found; start..end, strand, type, name):
      1..285     +  promoter       araBAD promoter: araBAD; promoter of the L-arabinose operon of E. coli; the araC regulatory gene is transcribed in the opposite direction (Guzman et al., 1995)
    331..351     +  CDS            capTEV™ (fragment): composite tag for in vivo biotinylation, TEV protease cleavage, and 6xHis tagging
    352..384     +  CDS            T7 tag (gene 10 leader): leader peptide from bacteriophage T7 gene 10 promotes efficient translation in E. coli
    388..411     +  CDS            Xpress™ tag: Xpress™ epitope tag, including an enterokinase recognition and cleavage site
    430..1140    +  CDS            Medium-FT: blue-to-red fluorescent timer derivative of mCherry (Subach et al., 2009) mammalian codon-optimized
   1237..1352    +  ncRNA          5S rRNA: Accession: RF00001 - 5S ribosomal RNA
   1356..1442    +  terminator     rrnB T1 terminator: Escherichia coli rrnB; transcription terminator T1 from the E. coli rrnB gene
   1534..1561    +  terminator     rrnB T2 terminator: transcription terminator T2 from the E. coli rrnB gene
   1580..1671    +  promoter       AmpR promoter: bla
   1672..2532    +  CDS            AmpR: β-lactamase; bla; confers resistance to ampicillin, carbenicillin, and related antibiotics
   2703..3291    +  rep_origin     ori: high-copy-number ColE1/pMB1/pBR322/pUC origin of replication
   3477..3617    -  misc_feature   bom: basis of mobility region from pBR322
   3719..3759    -  CDS            rop (fragment): Rop protein, which maintains plasmids at low copy number; rop
   3881..4759    -  CDS            araC: L-arabinose regulatory protein; araC
