[The description below was written by a language model from this plasmid's Addgene catalogue record and pLannotate feature annotations shown in this document.]
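Description:
pBAD/HisB-Medium-FT is a bacterial expression plasmid built on the commercial pBAD/His-B backbone, carrying the Medium-FT blue-to-red fluorescent timer under arabinose-inducible control. The full depositor sequence is 4,785 bp, consistent with a 711 bp insert placed in a backbone of about 4.1 kb between BglII and HindIII sites. The plasmid replicates in E. coli from a ColE1/pBR322-type origin accompanied by the pBR322 bom region. Only a fragment of rop is annotated, and the catalogue lists the plasmid as low copy. Selection is by ampicillin through the β-lactamase gene and its own promoter.

Expression is driven by the araBAD promoter, with the araC regulator encoded divergently on the same plasmid, so transcription is repressed without L-arabinose and can be titrated by adding it. The open reading frame begins with the backbone's N-terminal leader: a polyhistidine tag (annotated by the software as a fragment of a composite His-containing tag), the T7 gene 10 leader that promotes efficient translation, and the Xpress epitope with its enterokinase cleavage site. The Medium-FT coding sequence follows and is annotated as mammalian codon-optimized. The rrnB T1 and T2 terminators, along with adjacent 5S rRNA sequence from that operon, end the transcript.

Medium-FT is a monomeric mCherry derivative carrying ten substitutions (M18L, N23D, T43S, K69R, L84W, M152I, Q194L, L205M, Y221C and R227H, numbered relative to EGFP). Its fluorescence changes from blue to red as the chromophore matures, so the colour reports the age of the protein. The plasmid is suited to inducible production and His-tag affinity purification of the timer in E. coli for characterization. The associated work used such timers to follow cellular trafficking.
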