Addgene plasmid #31917: pBAD/HisB-Medium-FT
Depositing lab: Vladislav Verkhusha. Depositing organization: Albert Einstein College of Medicine. Publication: Monomeric fluorescent timers that change color from blue to red report on cellular trafficking. Subach FV, Subach OM, Gundorov IS, Morozova KS, Piatkevich KD, Cuervo AM, Verkhusha VV. Nat Chem Biol. 2009 Feb;5(2):118-26. Epub 2009 Jan 11. 10.1038/nchembio.138 PubMed 19136976.
Backbone
  Vector backbone: pBAD/His-B
  Backbone manufacturer: Invitrogen
  Backbone size w/o insert (bp): 4074
  Vector type: Bacterial Expression
Growth in bacteria
  Bacterial resistance: Ampicillin, 100 μg/mL
  Growth temperature: 37°C
  Growth strain: DH5alpha
  Copy number: Low Copy
Gene/Insert
  Gene/Insert name: Medium-FT (alt name: blue-to-red fluorescent timer)
  Insert size (bp): 711
  Mutation: M18L/N23D/T43S/K69R/L84W/M152I/Q194L/L205M/Y221C/R227H compared to mCherry (but numbering relative to EGFP)
  Promoter: araB
  Tag / fusion protein: His (N terminal on backbone)
  Cloning method: Restriction Enzyme; 5′ cloning site BglII (unknown if destroyed); 3′ cloning site HindIII (unknown if destroyed)
  Sequencing primers: 5′ pBAD-fwd; 3′ pBAD-rev
Terms and licenses: Academic/Nonprofit Terms; Industry Terms: Not Available to Industry
How to cite: pBAD/HisB-Medium-FT was a gift from Vladislav Verkhusha (Addgene plasmid # 31917 ; http://n2t.net/addgene:31917 ; RRID:Addgene_31917)
