>Addgene plasmid #31917 | pBAD/HisB-Medium-FT | addgene partial sequence | sequence record 37316 | pBAD-rev
GCCAGCTTCGAATTCTTACTTGTACAGCTCGTCCATGCCGCCGGTGGAATGGTGGCCCTCGGCGCGTTCG
CACTGTTCAACGATGGTGTAGTCCTCGTTGTGGGAGGTGATGTCCATCTTGATGTTGACGTTGTAGGCGC
CGGGCAGCAGCACGGGCTTCTTGGCCTTGTAGGTGGTCTTGACCTCAGCGTCGTAGTGGCCGCCGTCCTT
CAGCTTCAGCCTCTGCTTGATCTCGCCCTTCAGGGCGCCGTCCTCGGGGTATATCCGCTCGGAGGAGGCC
TCCCAGCCCATGGTCTTCTTCTGCATTACGGGGCCGTCGGAAGGGAAGTTGGTGCCGCGCAGCTTCACCT
TGTAGATGAACTCGCCGTCCTGCAGGGAGGAGTCCTGGGTCACGGTCACCACGCCGCCATCCTCGAAGTT
CATCACGCGCTCCCACTTGAAGCCCTCGGGGAAGGACAGCTTCCAGTAGTCGGGGATGTCGGCGGGGTGC
TTCACGTAGGCCCTGGAGCCGTACATGAACTGAGGGGACAGGATGTCCCAGGCGAAGGGCAGGGGGCCAC
CCTTGGTCACCTTCAGCTTGGCGCTCTGGGTGCCCTCGTAGGGGCGGCCCTCGCCCTCGCCCTCGATCTC
GAACTCGTGGCCGTCCACGGAGCCCTCCAGGTGCACCTTGAAACGCATGAATTCCTTGATGATGGCCATG
TTATCCTCCTCGCCCTTGCTTACCATAGATCTCGAGCTCGGATCCTTATCGTCATCGTCGTACAGATCCC
GACCCATTTGCTGTCCACCAGTCATGCTAGCCATACCATGATGATGATGATGATGAG
