>Addgene plasmid #31917 | pBAD/HisB-Medium-FT | addgene partial sequence | sequence record 37317 | pBAD-fwd
TCGCAACTCTCTACTGTTTCTCCATACCCGTTTTTTGGGCTAACAGGAGGAATTAACCATGGGGGGTTCT
CATCATCATCATCATCATGGTATGGCTAGCATGACTGGTGGACAGCAAATGGGTCGGGATCTGTACGACG
ATGACGATAAGGATCCGAGCTCGAGATCTATGGTAAGCAAGGGCGAGGAGGATAACATGGCCATCATCAA
GGAATTCATGCGTTTCAAGGTGCACCTGGAGGGCTCCGTGGACGGCCACGAGTTCGAGATCGAGGGCGAG
GGCGAGGGCCGCCCCTACGAGGGCACCCAGAGCGCCAAGCTGAAGGTGACCAAGGGTGGCCCCCTGCCCT
TCGCCTGGGACATCCTGTCCCCTCAGTTCATGTACGGCTCCAGGGCCTACGTGAAGCACCCCGCCGACAT
CCCCGACTACTGGAAGCTGTCCTTCCCCGAGGGCTTCAAGTGGGAGCGCGTGATGAACTTCGAGGATGGC
GGCGTGGTGACCGTGACCCAGGACTCCTCCCTGCAGGACGGCGAGTTCATCTACAAGGTGAAGCTGCGCG
GCACCAACTTCCCTTCCGACGGCCCCGTAATGCAGAAGAAGACCATGGGCTGGGAGGCCTCCTCCGAGCG
GATATACCCCGAGGACGGCGCCCTGAAGGGCGAGATCAAGCAGAGGCTGAAGCTGAAGGACGGCGGCCAC
TACGACGCTGAGGTCAAGACCACCTACAAGGCCAAGAAGCCCGTGCTGCTGCCCGGCGCCTACAACGTCA
ACATCAAGATGGACATCACCTCCCACAACGAGGACTACACCATCGTTGAACAGTGCGAACGCGCCGAGGG
CCACCATTCCACCGGCGGCATGGACGAGCTGTACAAGTAAGAATTCGAAGCT
